Addgene plasmid #137100: pL2-G(P)7G
Purpose: iFLinkC Linker cloning
Depositing lab: Viktor Stein. Depositing organization: Technische Universitaet Darmstadt. Publication: iFLinkC: an iterative functional linker cloning strategy for the combinatorial assembly and recombination of linker peptides with functional domains. Grawe A, Ranglack J, Weyrich A, Stein V. Nucleic Acids Res. 2020 Jan 11. pii: 5700546. doi: 10.1093/nar/gkz1210. PubMed 31925441.
Backbone
  Vector backbone: pL2
  Vector type: Synthetic Biology
Growth in bacteria
  Bacterial resistance: Kanamycin, 50 μg/mL
  Growth temperature: 37°C
  Growth strain: DH5alpha
  Copy number: High Copy
Gene/Insert
  Gene/Insert name: G(P)7G (alt names: Rigid: Poly-Pro Linker (7); P9)
  Species: Synthetic
  Cloning method: Unknown
Terms and licenses: Academic/Nonprofit Terms; Industry Terms: Not Available to Industry
How to cite: pL2-G(P)7G was a gift from Viktor Stein (Addgene plasmid # 137100 ; http://n2t.net/addgene:137100 ; RRID:Addgene_137100)
