[The description below was written by a language model from this plasmid's Addgene catalogue record and pLannotate feature annotations shown in this document.]
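Description:
pL2-G(P)7G is a small (about 2 kb) bacterial synthetic-biology plasmid built on the pL2 backbone. It serves as a linker-donor module for iFLinkC, an iterative functional linker cloning strategy for the combinatorial assembly and recombination of linker peptides with functional protein domains. It is propagated in E. coli at high copy number from a ColE1/pUC-type origin of replication and selected with kanamycin through an aminoglycoside phosphotransferase gene (aph(3')-Ia), which spans the numbering origin of the circular sequence. The annotation also picks up a short fragment of the rop coding sequence and a partial AmpR (bla) promoter. Both appear to be backbone remnants, since the rop fragment is far too short to encode a functional copy-number regulator. The promoter fragment lies next to the KanR gene but on the opposite strand, so the record gives no basis for assigning it a role in KanR expression.

The payload is a synthetic sequence encoding G(P)7G, a nine-residue peptide (also listed as P9) made of seven prolines flanked by a glycine at each end. The record classes it as a rigid poly-proline linker. Such linkers are generally used to hold fused domains apart at a defined spacing, in contrast to flexible glycine/serine-rich linkers. The automated feature table does not annotate the linker insert itself, nor any flanking restriction sites, promoters or tags, and the cloning method is listed as unknown, so the exact position and context of the insert cannot be determined from the record. With no expression elements annotated for the insert, the plasmid appears to act as a storage and donor vector. Its linker would be combined with other linker and domain modules when building fusion-protein libraries.
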