Features (pLannotate 1.2.2; 4 found; start..end, strand, type, name):
    131..718     +  rep_origin     ori: high-copy-number ColE1/pMB1/pBR322/pUC origin of replication
    983..1017    -  CDS            rop (fragment): Rop protein, which maintains plasmids at low copy number; rop
   1112..1169    +  promoter       AmpR promoter (fragment): bla
   1178..3       -  CDS            KanR (across the origin): aminoglycoside phosphotransferase; aph(3')-Ia; confers resistance to kanamycin in bacteria or G418 (Geneticin®) in eukaryotes
>Addgene plasmid #137100 | pL2-G(P)7G | addgene full sequence | sequence record 272215 | Addgene NGS Result
CATAACACCCCTTGTATTACTGTTTATGTAAGCAGACAGTTTTATTGTGAATTCTCATGACCAAAATCCC
TTAACGTGAGTTTTCGTTCCACTGAGCGTCAGACCCCGTAGAAAAGATCAAAGGATCTTCTTGAGATCCT
TTTTTTCTGCGCGTAATCTGCTGCTTGCAAACAAAAAAACCACCGCTACCAGCGGTGGTTTGTTTGCCGG
ATCAAGAGCTACCAACTCTTTTTCCGAAGGTAACTGGCTTCAGCAGAGCGCAGATACCAAATACTGTTCT
TCTAGTGTAGCCGTAGTTAGGCCACCACTTCAAGAACTCTGTAGCACCGCCTACATACCTCGCTCTGCTA
ATCCTGTTACCAGTGGCTGCTGCCAGTGGCGATAAGTCGTGTCTTACCGGGTTGGACTCAAGACGATAGT
TACCGGATAAGGCGCAGCGGTCGGGCTGAACGGGGGGTTCGTGCACACAGCCCAGCTTGGAGCGAACGAC
CTACACCGAACTGAGATACCTACAGCGTGAGCTATGAGAAAGCGCCACGCTTCCCGAAGGGAGAAAGGCG
GACAGGTATCCGGTAAGCGGCAGGGTCGGAACAGGAGAGCGCACGAGGGAGCTTCCAGGGGGAAACGCCT
GGTATCTTTATAGTCCTGTCGGGTTTCGCCACCTCTGACTTGAGCGTCGATTTTTGTGATCTCGTCAGGG
GGGCGGAGCCTATGGAAAAACGCCAGCAACGCGGCCTTTTTACGGTTCCTGGCCTTTTGCTGGCCTTTTG
CTCACATGTTCTTTCCTGCGTTATCCCCTGATTCTGTGGATAACCGTATTACCGCCAATTGGCTCGCCGC
AGCCGAACGACCGAGCGCAGCGAGTCACCCGAAGACCATTTTGGACGCCAGCAGTGGGTCCGCCTCCACC
ACCTCCGCCAGGGCATTGCATCCAGCCCCGAGCAAAAGGAGACCCCTGACTAGTCTCCGGGAGCTGCATG
TGTCAGAGGTTTTCACCGTCATCACCGAAACGCGCGACACGAAAGGGCCTCGTGATACGCCTATTTTTAT
AGGTTAATGTCATGATAATAATGGTTTCTTAGACGTCAGGTGGCCTTTTCGGGGAAATGTGCGCGGAACC
CCTATTTGTTTATTTTTCTAAATACATTCAAATATGTATCCGCTCATGAATTAATTCTTAGAAAAACTCA
TCGAGCATCAAATGAAACTGCAATTTATTCATATCAGGATTATCAATACCATATTTTTGAAAAAGCCGTT
TCTGTAATGAAGGAGAAAACTCACCGAGGCAGTTCCATAGGATGGCAAGATCCTGGTATCGGTCTGCGAT
TCCGACTCGTCCAACATCAATACAACCTATTAATTTCCCCTCGTCAAAAATAAGGTTATCAAGTGAGAAA
TCACCATGAGTGACGACTGAATCCGGTGAGAATGGCAAAAGTTTATGCATTTCTTTCCAGACTTGTTCAA
CAGGCCAGCCATTACGCTCGTCATCAAAATCACTCGCATCAACCAAACCGTTATTCATTCGTGATTGCGC
CTGAGCCAGACGAAATACGCGGTCGCTGTTAAAAGGACAATTACAAACAGGAATCGAATGCAACCGGCGC
AGGAACACCGCCAGCGCATCAACAATATTTTCACCTGAATCAGGATATTCTTCTAATACCTGGAATGCTG
TTTTCCCTGGGATCGCCGTGGTGAGTAACCATGCATCATCAGGAGTACGGATAAAATGCTTGATGGTCGG
AAGAGGCATAAATTCCGTCAGCCAGTTTAGTCTGACCATCTCATCTGTAACATCATTGGCAACGCTACCT
TTGCCATGTTTCAGAAACAACTCTGGCGCATCGGGCTTCCCATACAATCGATAGATTGTCGCACCTGATT
GCCCGACATTATCGCGAGCCCATTTATACCCATATAAATCAGCATCCATGTTGGAATTTAATCGCGGCCT
AGAGCAAGACGTTTCCCGTTGAATATGGCT
